Addgene plasmid #115220: pC0070 Pin3Cas13 (B15) His6-TwinStrep-SUMO-BsaI
Purpose: Expresses Pin3Cas13b from a SUMO-tagged bacterial expression construct
Depositing lab: Feng Zhang. Depositing organization: Broad Institute. Publication: Multiplexed and portable nucleic acid detection platform with Cas13, Cas12a, and Csm6. Gootenberg JS, Abudayyeh OO, Kellner MJ, Joung J, Collins JJ, Zhang F. Science. 2018 Apr 27;360(6387):439-444. doi: 10.1126/science.aaq0179. Epub 2018 Feb 15. PubMed 29449508.
Backbone
  Vector backbone: SUMO bacterial expression vector
  Backbone size w/o insert (bp): 6087
  Total vector size (bp): 9483
  Vector type: Bacterial Expression
Growth in bacteria
  Bacterial resistance: Ampicillin, 100 μg/mL
  Growth temperature: 37°C
  Growth strain: DH5alpha
  Copy number: Unknown
Gene/Insert
  Gene/Insert name: Pin3Cas13 (alt name: Cas13a from Prevotella intermedia)
  Species: Prevotella intermedia
  Insert size (bp): 3357
  Tag / fusion protein: SUMO
Terms and licenses: Academic/Nonprofit Terms; Industry Terms: Not Available to Industry
How to cite: pC0070 Pin3Cas13 (B15) His6-TwinStrep-SUMO-BsaI was a gift from Feng Zhang (Addgene plasmid # 115220 ; http://n2t.net/addgene:115220 ; RRID:Addgene_115220)
