[The description below was written by a language model from this plasmid's Addgene catalogue record and pLannotate feature annotations shown in this document.]
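Description:
pC0070 Pin3Cas13 (B15) His6-TwinStrep-SUMO-BsaI is a bacterial expression plasmid for producing a Cas13 effector from Prevotella intermedia as a SUMO fusion protein in E. coli. The backbone is a pBR322-derived, pET-style vector. It carries a ColE1/pMB1-type origin together with the bom site and the rop gene, which normally holds copy number down, although the record lists copy number as unknown. Selection is by ampicillin through the bla beta-lactamase gene and its own promoter. Several tetracycline-resistance fragments and a tet promoter appear in the annotation, but these are only remnants of the parental backbone and not a working marker.

Expression is driven by a T7 promoter followed directly by a lac operator and the T7 gene 10 ribosome binding site, and it ends at a T7 terminator. A plasmid-borne lacI gene supplies repressor, so transcription requires a host providing T7 RNA polymerase and is inducible with IPTG. The N-terminal region contains a His-tag segment, a thrombin cleavage site and a truncated yeast SMT3 (SUMO) domain. The construct name also indicates a Twin-Strep tag, which the automated annotation did not detect. These tags allow affinity purification, and SUMO typically aids solubility and can be removed by a SUMO protease. The roughly 3.4 kb Cas13 coding sequence is not annotated, but it fits the unlabelled interval between SUMO and the terminator.

The record is inconsistent on the subtype, with the purpose field calling the protein Cas13b and the alternative name saying Cas13a. The sequenced record is also slightly shorter than the catalogue's stated total size. The plasmid comes from work on multiplexed Cas13-based nucleic acid detection, where purified recombinant enzyme is needed.
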