Features (pLannotate 1.2.2; 21 found; start..end, strand, type, name):
    128..146     +  promoter       T7 promoter: promoter for bacteriophage T7 RNA polymerase
    147..171     +  protein_bind   lac operator: The lac repressor binds to the lac operator to inhibit transcription in E. coli. This inhibition can be relieved by adding lactose or isopropyl-β-D-thiogalactopyranoside (IPTG). lac repressor encoded by lacI
    186..208     +  RBS            RBS: efficient ribosome binding site from bacteriophage T7 gene 10 (Olins and Rangwala, 1989)
    227..243     +  CDS            capTEV™ (fragment): composite tag for in vivo biotinylation, TEV protease cleavage, and 6xHis tagging
    254..271     +  CDS            thrombin site: thrombin recognition and cleavage site
    368..660     +  CDS            SUMO (fragment): cleavable ubiquitin-like protein tag; S. cerevisiae SMT3 (truncated)
   4038..4075    +  CDS            SET1 (fragment): solubility-enhancement tag derived from T7 phage gene 10B
   4083..4130    +  terminator     T7 terminator: transcription terminator for bacteriophage T7 RNA polymerase
   4153..4257    -  CDS            TcR (fragment): tetracycline efflux protein; tet; confers resistance to tetracycline
   4305..4333    -  promoter       tet promoter: E. coli promoter for tetracycline efflux protein gene
   4446..4550    +  promoter       AmpR promoter: bla
   4551..5408    +  CDS            bla: BLAT_ECOLX - Experimental evidence at protein level: Swiss-Prot protein existence level 1. TEM-type are the most prevalent beta-lactamases in enterobacteria; they hydrolyze the beta-lactam bond in susceptible beta-lactam antibiotics, thus conferring resistance to penicillins and cephalosporins. TEM-3 and TEM-4 are capable of hydrolyzing cefotaxime and ceftazidime. TEM-5 is capable of hydrolyzing ceftazidime. TEM-6 is capable of hydrolyzing ceftazidime and aztreonam. TEM-8/CAZ-2, TEM- 16/CAZ-7 and TEM-24/CAZ-6 are markedly active against ceftazidime. IRT- 4 shows resistance to beta-lactamase in
   5582..6170    +  rep_origin     ori: high-copy-number ColE1/pMB1/pBR322/pUC origin of replication
   6356..6495    -  misc_feature   bom: basis of mobility region from pBR322
   6597..6788    -  CDS            rop: Rop protein, which maintains plasmids at low copy number; rop
   6805..7185    +  CDS            YPB1_ECOLX: Protein predicted: Swiss-Prot protein existence level 4. From Escherichia coli.
   7427..8051    -  CDS            TcR (fragment): tetracycline efflux protein; tet; confers resistance to tetracycline
   8066..8087    -  protein_bind   CAP binding site: CAP binding activates transcription in the presence of cAMP. E. coli catabolite activator protein
   8100..9182    -  CDS            lacI: lac repressor; lacI; The lac repressor binds to the lac operator to inhibit transcription in E. coli. This inhibition can be relieved by adding lactose or isopropyl-β-D-thiogalactopyranoside (IPTG).
   9183..9260    -  promoter       lacI promoter: lacI
   9268..106     -  CDS            TcR (fragment) (across the origin): tetracycline efflux protein; tet; confers resistance to tetracycline
>Addgene plasmid #115220 | pC0070 Pin3Cas13 (B15) His6-TwinStrep-SUMO-BsaI | addgene full sequence | sequence record 222652 | Addgene NGS Result
GTGGCGAGCCCGATCTTCCCCATCGGTGATGTCGGCGATATAGGCGCCAGCAACCGCACCTGTGGCGCCG
GTGATGCCGGCCACGATGCGTCCGGCGTAGAGGATCGAGATCTCGATCCCGCGAAATTAATACGACTCAC
TATAGGGGAATTGTGAGCGGATAACAATTCCCCTCTAGAAATAATTTTGTTTAACTTTAAGAAGGAGATA
TACCATGGGCAGCAGCCATCATCATCATCATCACAGCAGCGGCCTGGTGCCGCGCGGCAGCCATATGGCT
AGCTGGAGCCATCCGCAGTTTGAAAAAGGTGGTGGTAGCGGTGGTGGTTCAGGTGGTAGTGCATGGTCAC
ACCCTCAGTTTGAGAAAATGTCGGACTCAGAAGTCAATCAAGAAGCTAAGCCAGAGGTCAAGCCAGAAGT
CAAGCCTGAGACTCACATCAATTTAAAGGTGTCCGATGGATCTTCAGAGATCTTCTTCAAGATCAAAAAG
ACCACTCCTTTAAGAAGGCTGATGGAAGCGTTCGCTAAAAGACAGGGTAAGGAAATGGACTCCTTAAGAT
TCTTGTACGACGGTATTAGAATCCAAGCTGATCAGACCCCTGAAGATTTGGACATGGAGGATAACGATAT
TATTGAGGCTCACAGAGAACAGATTGGTGGATCTATGACCGAGCAGAACGAGAAGCCCTACAACGGCACC
TACTACACCCTGGAAGATAAGCACTTCTGGGCCGCCTTTCTGAACCTGGCCAGACACAACGCCTACATCA
CACTGGCCCACATCGACAGACAGCTGGCCTACAGCAAGGCCGACATCACCAACGACGAGGACATCCTGTT
CTTCAAAGGCCAGTGGAAGAACCTGGACAACGACCTGGAACGGAAGGCCAGACTGAGAAGCCTGATCCTG
AAGCACTTCAGCTTTCTGGAAGGCGCCGCTTACGGCAAGAAGCTGTTTGAGTCTCAGAGCAGCGGCAACA
AGAGCAGCAAGAAGAAAGAGCTGTCCAAGAAAGAGAAAGAGGAACTGCAGGCCAACGCTCTGAGCCTGGA
CAATCTGAAGTCTATCCTGTTCGACTTCCTGCAGAAGCTGAAGGACTTCCGGAACTACTACAGCCACTAC
AGACACCCCGAGAGCAGCGAGCTGCCTCTGTTCGATGGCAACATGCTGCAGCGGCTGTACAACGTGTTCG
ACGTGTCCGTGCAGCGCGTGAAGAGAGATCACGAGCACAACGACAAGGTGGACCCTCACCGGCACTTCAA
TCACCTCGTGCGGAAGGGCAAGAAGGATAAGTACGGCAACAACGATAACCCGTTCTTCAAGCACCACTTC
GTGGACCGCGAGGGCACAGTGACAGAAGCCGGACTGCTGTTCTTCGTGTCCCTGTTCCTGGAAAAGCGGG
ACGCCATCTGGATGCAGAAGAAGATCCGGGGCTTTAAAGGCGGCACCGAGGCCTACCAGCAGATGACCAA
TGAGGTGTTCTGCCGCAGCCGGATCAGCCTGCCTAAGCTGAAGCTGGAAAGCCTGAGAACCGACGACTGG
ATGCTGCTGGACATGCTGAACGAACTCGTGCGGTGCCACAAGAGCCTGTACGATAGACTGAGAGAAGAGG
ACCGGGCCAGATTCAGAGTGCCCGTGGATATCCTGAGCGACGAGGATGATACCGACGGCACCGAAGAGGA
TCCCTTCAAGAACACTCTCGTGCGGCACCAGGACAGATTCCCTTACTTCGCCCTGCGGTACTTCGACCTG
AAGAAGGTGTTCACCAGCCTGCGGTTCCACATCGATCTGGGCACCTACCACTTCGCCATCTACAAGAAGA
ACATCGGCGAGCAGCCCGAGGACAGACACCTGACCAGAAACCTGTACGGCTTCGGCCGGATCCAGGACTT
CGCCGAAGAACACAGACCCGAGGAATGGAAGCGGCTCGTCAGAGATCTGGACTACTTCGAGACAGGCGAC
AAGCCTTACATCACCCAGACCACACCTCACTACCACATCGAGAAGGGAAAGATCGGCCTGAGATTCGTGC
CCGAGGGACAGCATCTTTGGCCCTCTCCAGAAGTGGGCGCCACCAGAACAGGCAGATCTAAGTACGCCCA
GGACAAGAGACTGACCGCCGAGGCCTTTCTGTCTGTGCACGAGCTGATGCCTATGATGTTCTACTACTTC
CTGCTGCGCGAGAAGTACAGCGAGGAAGTGTCTGCCGAGAAGGTGCAGGGCAGAATCAAGCGCGTGATCG
AGGATGTGTACGCCGTGTACGATGCCTTCGCCAGGGACGAGATCAACACCAGAGATGAGCTGGATGCCTG
CCTGGCCGACAAGGGCATTAGAAGAGGCCATCTGCCAAGACAGATGATCGCCATCCTGAGCCAAGAGCAC
AAGGACATGGAAGAGAAAGTGCGGAAGAAACTGCAAGAGATGATTGCCGACACCGACCACCGGCTGGATA
TGCTGGATAGACAGACCGACCGGAAGATCAGAATCGGCCGGAAAAATGCCGGCCTGCCAAAGTCTGGCGT
GGTGGCTGATTGGCTCGTGCGGGACATGATGAGATTCCAGCCTGTGGCCAAGGACACCAGCGGCAAGCCT
CTGAACAACTCCAAGGCCAACAGCACCGAGTACCGGATGCTGCAGAGAGCCCTGGCTCTGTTTGGAGGCG
AGAAAGAGAGGCTGACCCCATACTTCCGGCAGATGAATCTGACCGGCGGAAACAACCCTCATCCTTTTCT
GCACGAAACTCGCTGGGAGAGCCACACCAATATCCTGTCCTTCTACCGGTCCTACCTGGAAGCCCGGAAG
GCTTTCCTGCAGTCCATCGGCAGATCCGACAGAGTGGAAAACCACCGGTTTCTGCTGCTGAAAGAGCCCA
AGACCGACAGGCAGACTCTGGTGGCTGGATGGAAGGGCGAGTTCCATCTGCCTAGAGGCATCTTTACAGA
GGCCGTGCGCGACTGCCTGATCGAGATGGGCTATGATGAAGTGGGCAGCTACAAAGAAGTGGGATTCATG
GCCAAGGCCGTGCCTCTGTACTTTGAGAGAGCCAGCAAGGACCGGGTGCAGCCCTTCTACGACTACCCCT
TCAACGTGGGCAACAGCCTGAAGCCTAAGAAGGGCAGATTCCTGTCCAAAGAGAAGCGGGCCGAAGAGTG
GGAGAGCGGCAAAGAGAGATTCCGGCTGGCCAAGCTGAAGAAAGAAATCCTCGAAGCCAAAGAGCACCCC
TACCACGACTTCAAGAGCTGGCAGAAGTTCGAGCGCGAGCTGAGACTGGTCAAGAACCAGGACATCATCA
CCTGGATGATGTGCCGGGACCTGATGGAAGAAAACAAAGTGGAAGGCCTGGATACAGGCACCCTGTACCT
GAAGGACATCAGGACCGACGTGCAAGAGCAGGGCAGCCTGAACGTGCTGAACAGAGTGAAGCCCATGAGA
CTGCCCGTGGTGGTGTACAGAGCCGATAGCAGAGGCCACGTGCACAAAGAACAGGCCCCTCTGGCCACCG
TGTACATCGAGGAAAGAGACACCAAGCTGCTGAAGCAGGGCAACTTCAAGTCCTTCGTGAAGGACAGACG
GCTGAATGGCCTGTTCAGCTTCGTGGATACTGGCGCCCTGGCCATGGAACAGTACCCCATCTCTAAACTG
CGCGTGGAATACGAGCTGGCCAAATACCAGACCGCCAGAGTGTGCGCCTTCGAGCAGACACTGGAACTGG
AAGAGAGCCTGCTGACCCGGTATCCTCATCTGCCCGACAAGAACTTTCGGAAGATGCTCGAATCTTGGAG
CGACCCTCTGCTGGATAAGTGGCCTGACCTGCACGGAAATGTGCGGCTGCTGATCGCCGTGCGGAATGCC
TTTAGCCACAATCAGTACCCTATGTACGACGAGACACTGTTTAGCTCCATCCGGAAGTACGACCCTAGCA
GCCCTGACGCCATTGAGGAACGGATGGGCCTGAATATCGCCCACAGACTGTCTGAGGAAGTGAAGCAGGC
CAAAGAAATGGTGGAACGGATCATTCAGGCCTAAGGCCGCACTCGAGGCCCGAAAGGAAGCTGAGTTGGC
TGCTGCCACCGCTGAGCAATAACTAGCATAACCCCTTGGGGCCTCTAAACGGGTCTTGAGGGGTTTTTTG
CTGAAAGGAGGAACTATATCCGGATATCCCGCAAGAGGCCCGGCAGTACCGGCATAACCAAGCCTATGCC
TACAGCATCCAGGGTGACGGTGCCGAGGATGACGATGAGCGCATTGTTAGATTTCATACACGGTGCCTGA
CTGCGTTAGCAATTTAACTGTGATAAACTACCGCATTAAAGCTTATCGATGATAAGCTGTCAAACATGAG
AATTCTTGAAGACGAAAGGGCCTCGTGATACGCCTATTTTTATAGGTTAATGTCATGATAATAATGGTTT
CTTAGACGTCAGGTGGCACTTTTCGGGGAAATGTGCGCGGAACCCCTATTTGTTTATTTTTCTAAATACA
TTCAAATATGTATCCGCTCATGAGACAATAACCCTGATAAATGCTTCAATAATATTGAAAAAGGAAGAGT
ATGAGTATTCAACATTTCCGTGTCGCCCTTATTCCCTTTTTTGCGGCATTTTGCCTTCCTGTTTTTGCTC
ACCCAGAAACGCTGGTGAAAGTAAAAGATGCTGAAGATCAGTTGGGTGCACGAGTGGGTTACATCGAACT
GGATCTCAACAGCGGTAAGATCCTTGAGAGTTTTCGCCCCGAAGAACGTTTTCCAATGATGAGCACTTTT
AAAGTTCTGCTATGTGGCGCGGTATTATCCCGTGTTGACGCCGGGCAAGAGCAACTCGGTCGCCGCATAC
ACTATTCTCAGAATGACTTGGTTGAGTACTCACCAGTCACAGAAAAGCATCTTACGGATGGCATGACAGT
AAGAGAATTATGCAGTGCTGCCATAACCATGAGTGATAACACTGCGGCCAACTTACTTCTGACAACGATC
GGAGGACCGAAGGAGCTAACCGCTTTTTTGCACAACATGGGGGATCATGTAACTCGCCTTGATCGTTGGG
AACCGGAGCTGAATGAAGCCATACCAAACGACGAGCGTGACACCACGATGCCTGCAGCAATGGCAACAAC
GTTGCGCAAACTATTAACTGGCGAACTACTTACTCTAGCTTCCCGGCAACAATTAATAGACTGGATGGAG
GCGGATAAAGTTGCAGGACCACTTCTGCGCTCGGCCCTTCCGGCTGGCTGGTTTATTGCTGATAAATCTG
GAGCCGGTGAGCGTGGGTCACGCGGTATCATTGCAGCACTGGGGCCAGATGGTAAGCCCTCCCGTATCGT
AGTTATCTACACGACGGGGAGTCAGGCAACTATGGATGAACGAAATAGACAGATCGCTGAGATAGGTGCC
TCACTGATTAAGCATTGGTAACTGTCAGACCAAGTTTACTCATATATACTTTAGATTGATTTAAAACTTC
ATTTTTAATTTAAAAGGATCTAGGTGAAGATCCTTTTTGATAATCTCATGACCAAAATCCCTTAACGTGA
GTTTTCGTTCCACTGAGCGTCAGACCCCGTAGAAAAGATCAAAGGATCTTCTTGAGATCCTTTTTTTCTG
CGCGTAATCTGCTGCTTGCAAACAAAAAAACCACCGCTACCAGCGGTGGTTTGTTTGCCGGATCAAGAGC
TACCAACTCTTTTTCCGAAGGTAACTGGCTTCAGCAGAGCGCAGATACCAAATACTGTCCTTCTAGTGTA
GCCGTAGTTAGGCCACCACTTCAAGAACTCTGTAGCACCGCCTACATACCTCGCTCTGCTAATCCTGTTA
CCAGTGGCTGCTGCCAGTGGCGATAAGTCGTGTCTTACCGGGTTGGACTCAAGACGATAGTTACCGGATA
AGGCGCAGCGGTCGGGCTGAACGGGGGGTTCGTGCACACAGCCCAGCTTGGAGCGAACGACCTACACCGA
ACTGAGATACCTACAGCGTGAGCTATGAGAAAGCGCCACGCTTCCCGAAGGGAGAAAGGCGGACAGGTAT
CCGGTAAGCGGCAGGGTCGGAACAGGAGAGCGCACGAGGGAGCTTCCAGGGGGAAACGCCTGGTATCTTT
ATAGTCCTGTCGGGTTTCGCCACCTCTGACTTGAGCGTCGATTTTTGTGATGCTCGTCAGGGGGGCGGAG
CCTATGGAAAAACGCCAGCAACGCGGCCTTTTTACGGTTCCTGGCCTTTTGCTGGCCTTTTGCTCACATG
TTCTTTCCTGCGTTATCCCCTGATTCTGTGGATAACCGTATTACCGCCTTTGAGTGAGCTGATACCGCTC
GCCGCAGCCGAACGACCGAGCGCAGCGAGTCAGTGAGCGAGGAAGCGGAAGAGCGCCTGATGCGGTATTT
TCTCCTTACGCATCTGTGCGGTATTTCACACCGCAATGGTGCACTCTCAGTACAATCTGCTCTGATGCCG
CATAGTTAAGCCAGTATACACTCCGCTATCGCTACGTGACTGGGTCATGGCTGCGCCCCGACACCCGCCA
ACACCCGCTGACGCGCCCTGACGGGCTTGTCTGCTCCCGGCATCCGCTTACAGACAAGCTGTGACCGTCT
CCGGGAGCTGCATGTGTCAGAGGTTTTCACCGTCATCACCGAAACGCGCGAGGCAGCTGCGGTAAAGCTC
ATCAGCGTGGTCGTGAAGCGATTCACAGATGTCTGCCTGTTCATCCGCGTCCAGCTCGTTGAGTTTCTCC
AGAAGCGTTAATGTCTGGCTTCTGATAAAGCGGGCCATGTTAAGGGCGGTTTTTTCCTGTTTGGTCACTG
ATGCCTCCGTGTAAGGGGGATTTCTGTTCATGGGGGTAATGATACCGATGAAACGAGAGAGGATGCTCAC
GATACGGGTTACTGATGATGAACATGCCCGGTTACTGGAACGTTGTGAGGGTAAACAACTGGCGGTATGG
ATGCGGCGGGACCAGAGAAAAATCACTCAGGGTCAATGCCAGCGCTTCGTTAATACAGATGTAGGTGTTC
CACAGGGTAGCCAGCAGCATCCTGCGATGCAGATCCGGAACATAATGGTGCAGGGCGCTGACTTCCGCGT
TTCCAGACTTTACGAAACACGGAAACCGAAGACCATTCATGTTGTTGCTCAGGTCGCAGACGTTTTGCAG
CAGCAGTCGCTTCACGTTCGCTCGCGTATCGGTGATTCATTCTGCTAACCAGTAAGGCAACCCCGCCAGC
CTAGCCGGGTCCTCAACGACAGGAGCACGATCATGCGCACCCGTGGCCAGGACCCAACGCTGCCCGAGAT
GCGCCGCGTGCGGCTGCTGGAGATGGCGGACGCGATGGATATGTTCTGCCAAGGGTTGGTTTGCGCATTC
ACAGTTCTCCGCAAGAATTGATTGGCTCCAATTCTTGGAGTGGTGAATCCGTTAGCGAGGTGCCGCCGGC
TTCCATTCAGGTCGAGGTGGCCCGGCTCCATGCACCGCGACGCAACGCGGGGAGGCAGACAAGGTATAGG
GCGGCGCCTACAATCCATGCCAACCCGTTCCATGTGCTCGCCGAGGCGGCATAAATCGCCGTGACGATCA
GCGGTCCAATGATCGAAGTTAGGCTGGTAAGAGCCGCGAGCGATCCTTGAAGCTGTCCCTGATGGTCGTC
ATCTACCTGCCTGGACAGCATGGCCTGCAACGCGGGCATCCCGATGCCGCCGGAAGCGAGAAGAATCATA
ATGGGGAAGGCCATCCAGCCTCGCGTCGCGAACGCCAGCAAGACGTAGCCCAGCGCGTCGGCCGCCATGC
CGGCGATAATGGCCTGCTTCTCGCCGAAACGTTTGGTGGCGGGACCAGTGACGAAGGCTTGAGCGAGGGC
GTGCAAGATTCCGAATACCGCAAGCGACAGGCCGATCATCGTCGCGCTCCAGCGAAAGCGGTCCTCGCCG
AAAATGACCCAGAGCGCTGCCGGCACCTGTCCTACGAGTTGCATGATAAAGAAGACAGTCATAAGTGCGG
CGACGATAGTCATGCCCCGCGCCCACCGGAAGGAGCTGACTGGGTTGAAGGCTCTCAAGGGCATCGGTCG
AGATCCCGGTGCCTAATGAGTGAGCTAACTTACATTAATTGCGTTGCGCTCACTGCCCGCTTTCCAGTCG
GGAAACCTGTCGTGCCAGCTGCATTAATGAATCGGCCAACGCGCGGGGAGAGGCGGTTTGCGTATTGGGC
GCCAGGGTGGTTTTTCTTTTCACCAGTGAGACGGGCAACAGCTGATTGCCCTTCACCGCCTGGCCCTGAG
AGAGTTGCAGCAAGCGGTCCACGCTGGTTTGCCCCAGCAGGCGAAAATCCTGTTTGATGGTGGTTAACGG
CGGGATATAACATGAGCTGTCTTCGGTATCGTCGTATCCCACTACCGAGATATCCGCACCAACGCGCAGC
CCGGACTCGGTAATGGCGCGCATTGCGCCCAGCGCCATCTGATCGTTGGCAACCAGCATCGCAGTGGGAA
CGATGCCCTCATTCAGCATTTGCATGGTTTGTTGAAAACCGGACATGGCACTCCAGTCGCCTTCCCGTTC
CGCTATCGGCTGAATTTGATTGCGAGTGAGATATTTATGCCAGCCAGCCAGACGCAGACGCGCCGAGACA
GAACTTAATGGGCCCGCTAACAGCGCGATTTGCTGGTGACCCAATGCGACCAGATGCTCCACGCCCAGTC
GCGTACCGTCTTCATGGGAGAAAATAATACTGTTGATGGGTGTCTGGTCAGAGACATCAAGAAATAACGC
CGGAACATTAGTGCAGGCAGCTTCCACAGCAATGGCATCCTGGTCATCCAGCGGATAGTTAATGATCAGC
CCACTGACGCGTTGCGCGAGAAGATTGTGCACCGCCGCTTTACAGGCTTCGACGCCGCTTCGTTCTACCA
TCGACACCACCACGCTGGCACCCAGTTGATCGGCGCGAGATTTAATCGCCGCGACAATTTGCGACGGCGC
GTGCAGGGCCAGACTGGAGGTGGCAACGCCAATCAGCAACGACTGTTTGCCCGCCAGTTGTTGTGCCACG
CGGTTGGGAATGTAATTCAGCTCCGCCATCGCCGCTTCCACTTTTTCCCGCGTTTTCGCAGAAACGTGGC
TGGCCTGGTTCACCACGCGGGAAACGGTCTGATAAGAGACACCGGCATACTCTGCGACATCGTATAACGT
TACTGGTTTCACATTCACCACCCTGAATTGACTCTCTTCCGGGCGCTATCATGCCATACCGCGAAAGGTT
TTGCGCCATTCGATGGTGTCCGGGATCTCGACGCTCTCCCTTATGCGACTCCTGCATTAGGAAGCAGCCC
AGTAGTAGGTTGAGGCCGTTGAGCACCGCCGCCGCAAGGAATGGTGCATGCAAGGAGATGGCGCCCAACA
GTCCCCCGGCCACGGGGCCTGCCACCATACCCACGCCGAAACAAGCGCTCATGAGCCCGAA
